Addgene plasmid #228187: SP_H1
Purpose: Plasmid contains the secretion signal peptide sequence of the yeast SPR1 gene for use in Combinatorial Golden Gate Assembly (BsaI restriction sites).
Depositing lab: Joseph Brock. Depositing organization: Australian National University. Publication: High-throughput optimisation of protein secretion in yeast via an engineered biosensor. Cleaver A, Luo R, Smith OB, Murphy L, Schwessinger B, Brock J. Trends Biotechnol. 2025 Apr;43(4):838-867. doi: 10.1016/j.tibtech.2024.11.010. Epub 2024 Dec 13. PubMed 39674781.
Backbone
  Vector backbone: pYTK001
  Backbone manufacturer: John Dueber, Addgene plasmid #65108
  Vector type: Synthetic Biology
Growth in bacteria
  Bacterial resistance: Chloramphenicol, 25 μg/mL
  Growth temperature: 37°C
  Growth strain: DH5alpha
  Copy number: High Copy
Gene/Insert
  Gene/Insert name: sp_P32603_SPR1_YEAST:0-20 (alt name: Uniprot: P32603)
  Species: S. cerevisiae (budding yeast)
  Cloning method: Golden Gate
Terms and licenses: Academic/Nonprofit Terms; Industry Terms: Not Available to Industry
Depositor comments: Signal peptides direct recombinant protein secretion in yeast. Codon optimised for expression in S. cerevisiae. This part is designed for use with components from the MoClo Yeast Toolkit (Lee et al. 2015). This insert is a 3a* component, see Williams et al. 2024 for more detail.
How to cite: SP_H1 was a gift from Joseph Brock (Addgene plasmid # 228187 ; http://n2t.net/addgene:228187 ; RRID:Addgene_228187)
