[The description below was written by a language model from this plasmid's Addgene catalogue record and pLannotate feature annotations shown in this document.]
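Description:
SP_H1 is a small (about 1.7 kb) synthetic-biology part plasmid built on the pYTK001 entry vector of the MoClo Yeast Toolkit. It is a storage and donor vector for *E. coli* rather than an expression construct. It replicates from a high-copy ColE1/pUC-type origin and is selected with chloramphenicol through a cat (chloramphenicol acetyltransferase) gene driven by its native cat promoter and followed by a lambda t0 terminator. The feature table shows no yeast origin, yeast marker, or yeast promoter or terminator, as expected for a part plasmid whose insert is transferred into other vectors.

The payload is the secretion signal peptide of the *S. cerevisiae* SPR1 gene, corresponding to the first 20 or so residues of the protein and codon-optimised for budding yeast. The automated annotation detects it as a short SPR1 CDS fragment. It assigns the match to the *Saccharomyces uvarum* homologue, which reflects database matching rather than a conflict with the catalogue's stated *S. cerevisiae* origin. The insert is flanked by BsaI sites so that Golden Gate digestion releases it with defined overhangs. The depositor classes it as a "3a*" part, a variant of the toolkit's N-terminal coding position, so it can be joined in frame upstream of a protein of interest between a promoter part and downstream coding and terminator parts.

The plasmid is intended for combinatorial Golden Gate assembly, where different signal peptides are swapped in to direct recombinant proteins into the yeast secretory pathway and compared for secretion efficiency. The associated work concerns high-throughput optimisation of protein secretion in yeast.
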