Features (pLannotate 1.2.2; 5 found; start..end, strand, type, name):
     11..76      +  CDS            SPR1 (fragment): SPR1_SACU7 - Protein inferred from homology: Swiss-Prot protein existence level 3. Probably involved in the processes of spore formation and contributes to ascospore thermoresistance by participating in the morphogenesis of ascospore walls. The enzyme may do this by modifying glucan linkages in the developing ascospore wall, thus strengthening it or lending it plasticity (By similarity). From Saccharomyces uvarum (strain ATCC 76518 / CBS 7001 / CLIB 283 / NBRC 10550 / MCYC 623 / NCYC 2669 / NRRL Y-11845) (Yeast) (Saccharomyces bayanus var. uvarum).
     90..124     -  terminator     lambda t0 terminator: minimal transcription terminator from phage lambda (Scholtissek and Grosse, 1987)
    198..854     -  CDS            cat: CAT_ECOLX - Experimental evidence at protein level: Swiss-Prot protein existence level 1. This enzyme is an effector of chloramphenicol resistance in bacteria. From Escherichia coli. This protein is used as a marker in many commonly used cloning vectors, such as pACYC184.
    855..952     -  promoter       cat promoter: promoter of the E. coli cat gene encoding chloramphenicol acetyltransferase
   1036..1624    +  rep_origin     ori: high-copy-number ColE1/pMB1/pBR322/pUC origin of replication
>Addgene plasmid #228187 | SP_H1 | addgene full sequence | sequence record 476276 | Addgene NGS Result
TCGGTCTCATATGGTATCCTTCAAGCGTTTGACGACTTTGGCCCTAAGTTTTACCCAACTGGTGAACTGC
GCCCCTTGAGACCAGACCAATAAAAAACGCCCGGCGGCAACCGAGCGTTCTGAACAAATCCAGATGGAGT
TCTGAGGTCATTACTGGATCTATCAACAGGAGTCCAAGCGAGCTCGATATCAAATTACGCCCCGCCCTGC
CACTCATCGCAGTACTGTTGTAATTCATTAAGCATTCTGCCGACATGGAAGCCATCACAAACGGCATGAT
GAACCTGAATCGCCAGCGGCATCAGCACCTTGTCGCCTTGCGTATAATATTTGCCCATGGTGAAAACGGG
GGCGAAGAAGTTGTCCATATTGGCCACGTTTAAATCAAAACTGGTGAAACTCACCCAGGGATTGGCTGAA
ACGAAAAACATATTCTCAATAAACCCTTTAGGGAAATAGGCCAGGTTTTCACCGTAACACGCCACATCTT
GCGAATATATGTGTAGAAACTGCCGGAAATCGTCGTGGTATTCACTCCAGAGCGATGAAAACGTTTCAGT
TTGCTCATGGAAAACGGTGTAACAAGGGTGAACACTATCCCATATCACCAGCTCACCGTCTTTCATTGCC
ATACGAAATTCCGGATGAGCATTCATCAGGCGGGCAAGAATGTGAATAAAGGCCGGATAAAACTTGTGCT
TATTTTTCTTTACGGTCTTTAAAAAGGCCGTAATATCCAGCTGAACGGTCTGGTTATAGGTACATTGAGC
AACTGACTGAAATGCCTCAAAATGTTCTTTACGATGCCATTGGGATATATCAACGGTGGTATATCCAGTG
ATTTTTTTCTCCATTTTAGCTTCCTTAGCTCCTGAAAATCTCGATAACTCAAAAAATACGCCCGGTAGTG
ATCTTATTTCATTATGGTGAAAGTTGGAACCTCTTACGTGCCCGATCAATCATGACCAAAATCCCTTAAC
GTGAGTTTTCGTTCCACTGAGCGTCAGACCCCGTAGAAAAGATCAAAGGATCTTCTTGAGATCCTTTTTT
TCTGCGCGTAATCTGCTGCTTGCAAACAAAAAAACCACCGCTACCAGCGGTGGTTTGTTTGCCGGATCAA
GAGCTACCAACTCTTTTTCCGAAGGTAACTGGCTTCAGCAGAGCGCAGATACCAAATACTGTTCTTCTAG
TGTAGCCGTAGTTAGGCCACCACTTCAAGAACTCTGTAGCACCGCCTACATACCTCGCTCTGCTAATCCT
GTTACCAGTGGCTGCTGCCAGTGGCGATAAGTCGTGTCTTACCGGGTTGGACTCAAGACGATAGTTACCG
GATAAGGCGCAGCGGTCGGGCTGAACGGGGGGTTCGTGCACACAGCCCAGCTTGGAGCGAACGACCTACA
CCGAACTGAGATACCTACAGCGTGAGCTATGAGAAAGCGCCACGCTTCCCGAAGGGAGAAAGGCGGACAG
GTATCCGGTAAGCGGCAGGGTCGGAACAGGAGAGCGCACGAGGGAGCTTCCAGGGGGAAACGCCTGGTAT
CTTTATAGTCCTGTCGGGTTTCGCCACCTCTGACTTGAGCGTCGATTTTTGTGATGCTCGTCAGGGGGGC
GGAGCCTATGGAAAAACGCCAGCAACGCGGCCTTTTTACGGTTCCTGGCCTTTTGCTGGCCTTTTGCTCA
CATGTTCTTTCCTGCGTTATCCCCTGATTCTGTGGATAACCGTAG
